>Addgene plasmid #239762 | pcDNA3.1(+)_Nav1.6WT-HA | addgene full sequence | sequence record 477102 | Addgene NGS Result
GACGGATCGGGAGATCTCCCGATCCCCTATGGTGCACTCTCAGTACAATCTGCTCTGATGCCGCATAGTT
AAGCCAGTATCTGCTCCCTGCTTGTGTGTTGGAGGTCGCTGAGTAGTGCGCGAGCAAAATTTAAGCTACA
ACAAGGCAAGGCTTGACCGACAATTGCATGAAGAATCTGCTTAGGGTTAGGCGTTTTGCGCTGCTTCGCG
ATGTACGGGCCAGATATACGCGTTGACATTGATTATTGACTAGTTATTAATAGTAATCAATTACGGGGTC
ATTAGTTCATAGCCCATATATGGAGTTCCGCGTTACATAACTTACGGTAAATGGCCCGCCTGGCTGACCG
CCCAACGACCCCCGCCCATTGACGTCAATAATGACGTATGTTCCCATAGTAACGCCAATAGGGACTTTCC
ATTGACGTCAATGGGTGGAGTATTTACGGTAAACTGCCCACTTGGCAGTACATCAAGTGTATCATATGCC
AAGTACGCCCCCTATTGACGTCAATGACGGTAAATGGCCCGCCTGGCATTATGCCCAGTACATGACCTTA
TGGGACTTTCCTACTTGGCAGTACATCTACGTATTAGTCATCGCTATTACCATGGTGATGCGGTTTTGGC
AGTACATCAATGGGCGTGGATAGCGGTTTGACTCACGGGGATTTCCAAGTCTCCACCCCATTGACGTCAA
TGGGAGTTTGTTTTGGCACCAAAATCAACGGGACTTTCCAAAATGTCGTAACAACTCCGCCCCATTGACG
CAAATGGGCGGTAGGCGTGTACGGTGGGAGGTCTATATAAGCAGAGCTCTCTGGCTAACTAGAGAACCCA
CTGCTTACTGGCTTATCGAAATTAATACGACTCACTATAGGGAGACCCAAGCTGGCTAGCGTTTAAACTT
AAGCTTGGTACCGAGCTCGGATCCACTAGTCCAGTGTGGTGGAATTCGCCACCATGGCTGCACGGCTGCT
GGCACCTCCTGGCCCCGATTCCTTTAAGCCTTTCACACCTGAGAGCCTGGCTAACATCGAGAGAAGAATT
GCCGAGTCCAAGCTGAAGAAGCCTCCCAAGGCCGATGGCTCTCACAGAGAGGACGACGAGGATTCTAAGC
CTAAGCCCAATAGCGATCTGGAGGCCGGCAAGTCCCTGCCTTTCATCTACGGCGACATCCCACAGGGCCT
GGTGGCCGTGCCACTGGAGGACTTTGACCCCTATTACCTGACCCAGAAGACATTTGTGGTGCTGAATCGG
GGCAAGACACTGTTCCGCTTCTCTGCCACCCCCGCCCTGTATATCCTGTCCCCTTTCAACCTGATCCGCA
GAATCGCCATCAAGATCCTGATCCACTCCGTGTTCTCTATGATCATCATGTGCACAATCCTGACCAATTG
CGTGTTCATGACCTTCTCCAATCCACCAGAGTGGAGCAAGAATGTGGAGTACACCTTCACAGGCATCTAC
ACCTTTGAGTCTCTGGTGAAGATCATCGCCCGGGGCTTTTGCATCGACGGCTTCACCTTTCTGAGAGACC
CATGGAACTGGCTGGACTTTAGCGTGATCATGATGGCCTACATCACCGAGTTTGTGAATCTGGGCAACGT
GAGCGCCCTGCGGACATTCCGGGTGCTGCGCGCCCTGAAGACCATCTCTGTGATCCCTGGCCTGAAGACA
ATCGTGGGCGCCCTGATCCAGTCCGTGAAGAAGCTGTCCGACGTGATGATCCTGACCGTGTTCTGCCTGT
CCGTGTTTGCCCTGATCGGCCTGCAGCTGTTCATGGGCAACCTGAGGAACAAGTGCGTGGTGTGGCCAAT
CAACTTTAATGAGAGCTATCTGGAGAACGGCACCAGAGGCTTCGATTGGGAGGAGTACATCAACAACAAG
ACCAATTTCTATATGGTGCCTGGCATGCTGGAGCCACTGCTGTGCGGCAACTCCTCTGATGCCGGCCAGT
GCCCCGAGGGCTTTCAGTGCATGAAGGCCGGCAGAAATCCTAATTATGGCTACACCTCTTTTGACACCTT
TTCCTGGGCCTTTCTGGCCCTGTTCAGACTGATGACCCAGGACTACTGGGAGAACCTGTACCAGCTGACC
CTGAGAGCCGCCGGCAAGACCTACATGATCTTCTTTGTGCTGGTAATCTTCGTGGGCTCCTTCTACCTGG
TGAACCTGATCCTGGCCGTGGTGGCCATGGCCTACGAGGAGCAGAACCAGGCCACCCTGGAGGAGGCCGA
GCAGAAGGAGGCCGAGTTCAAGGCCATGCTGGAGCAGCTGAAGAAGCAGCAGGAGGAGGCCCAGGCCGCC
GCCATGGCCACATCCGCCGGCACCGTGAGCGAGGACGCCATCGAGGAGGAGGGCGAGGATGGCGTGGGCT
CCCCCCGGTCTTCTAGCGAGCTGTCCAAGCTGTCCTCTAAGTCCGCCAAGGAGAGGCGGAATCGGAGAAA
GAAGCGGAAGCAGAAGGAGCTGTCCGAGGGCGAGGAGAAGGGCGATCCAGAGAAGGTGTTCAAGAGCGAG
TCCGAGGATGGCATGAGACGGAAGGCCTTTCGCCTGCCTGACAATAGAATCGGCAGGAAGTTTTCCATCA
TGAATCAGAGCCTGCTGTCCATCCCTGGCAGCCCTTTCCTGTCCCGGCACAATTCCAAGTCCAGCATCTT
CTCTTTTCGCGGCCCTGGCAGATTCCGCGATCCAGGCTCCGAGAACGAGTTTGCCGATGACGAGCACAGC
ACCGTGGAGGAGTCCGAGGGCCGGAGAGACTCCCTGTTTATCCCTATCCGCGCCCGGGAGCGCAGATCCT
CTTACTCCGGCTACTCCGGCTATTCTCAGTGCTCCAGATCTTCTCGGATCTTTCCATCTCTGCGGAGATC
CGTGAAGAGAAACTCCACCGTGGACTGTAATGGCGTGGTGAGCCTGATCGGCCCCGGCTCCCACATCGGC
AGACTGCTGCCAGAGGCCACCACCGAGGTGGAGATCAAGAAGAAGGGGCCTGGCAGCCTGCTGGTGTCTA
TGGAGCAGCTGGCCAGCTATGGCAGAAAGGACCGGATCAATTCTATCATGTCCGTGGTGACAAACACCCT
GGTGGAGGAGCTGGAGGAGTCCCAGAGGAAGTGTCCCCCATGTTGGTACAAGTTTGCCAATACATTTCTG
ATCTGGGAGTGTCACCCATATTGGATCAAGCTGAAGGAGATCGTGAATCTGATCGTGATGGACCCATTCG
TGGATCTGGCCATCACAATCTGCATCGTGCTGAACACCCTGTTTATGGCCATGGAGCACCACCCCATGAC
ACCACAGTTTGAGCACGTGCTGGCCGTGGGCAATCTGGTGTTCACCGGCATCTTTACCGCCGAGATGTTC
CTGAAGCTGATCGCCATGGACCCATACTACTATTTTCAGGAGGGCTGGAATATCTTCGATGGCTTTATCG
TGAGCCTGTCCCTGATGGAGCTGGGCCTGGCCGATGTGGAGGGCCTGTCTGTGCTGCGCAGCTTTCGGCT
GCTGCGCGTGTTCAAGCTGGCCAAGAGCTGGCCAACCCTGAATATGCTGATCAAGATCATCGGCAACTCC
GTGGGCGCCCTGGGCAATCTGACCCTGGTGCTGGCCATCATCGTGTTCATCTTTGCCGTGGTGGGCATGC
AGCTGTTCGGCAAGTCCTACAAGGAGTGCGTGTGCAAGATCTCCCAGGAGTGTAAGCTGCCACGGTGGCA
CATGAACGATTTCTTTCACTCTTTCCTGATCGTGTTCCGGGTGCTGTGCGGCGAGTGGATCGAGACCATG
TGGGACTGCATGGAGGTGGCCGGCCAGGCCATGTGCCTGATCGTGTTCATGATGGTAATGGTAATCGGCA
ATCTGGTGGTGCTGAATCTGTTCCTGGCCCTGCTGCTGTCTTCTTTTAGCGCCGACAACCTGGCCGCCAC
AGACGATGACGGCGAGATGAATAACCTGCAGATCTCCGTGATCAGAATCAAGAAGGGCGTGGCCTGGGCC
AAGGTGAAGGTGCACGCCTTTATGCAGGCCCACTTTAAGCAGAGGGAGGCCGATGAGGTGAAGCCACTGG
ACGAGCTGTACGAGAAGAAGGCCAATTGTATCGCCAACCACACAGGCGTGGATATACACCGCAATGGCGA
TTTCCAGAAGAACGGCAATGGCACCACCTCCGGCATCGGCTCCTCTGTGGAGAAGTACATCATCGACGAG
GACCACATGTCCTTCATCAATAATCCAAATCTGACCGTGCGGGTGCCTATCGCCGTGGGCGAGTCTGACT
TTGAGAATCTGAACACCGAGGACGTGTCCAGCGAGTCCGACCCAGAGGGCTCCAAGGACAAGCTGGATGA
TACATCCTCTAGCGAGGGCTCTACCATCGACATCAAGCCTGAGGTGGAGGAGGTGCCTGTGGAGCAGCCA
GAGGAGTACCTGGACCCTGATGCCTGTTTCACCGAGGGCTGCGTGCAGAGATTCAAGTGCTGTCAGGTGA
ACATCGAGGAGGGCCTGGGCAAGTCTTGGTGGATACTGCGGAAGACATGCTTCCTGATCGTGGAGCACAA
CTGGTTTGAGACCTTTATCATCTTCATGATCCTGCTGTCCTCCGGCGCCCTGGCCTTTGAGGACATCTAT
ATCGAGCAGAGAAAGACCATCAGAACCATCCTGGAGTACGCCGACAAGGTGTTCACATATATCTTTATCC
TGGAGATGCTGCTGAAGTGGACCGCCTACGGCTTTGTGAAGTTCTTTACCAATGCCTGGTGCTGGCTGGA
CTTTCTGATCGTGGCCGTGTCTCTGGTGTCCCTGATCGCCAACGCCCTGGGCTATTCTGAGCTGGGCGCC
ATCAAGTCTCTGAGAACCCTGAGAGCCCTGCGCCCCCTGAGAGCCCTGAGCAGATTTGAGGGCATGAGGG
TGGTGGTGAATGCCCTGGTGGGCGCCATCCCTAGCATCATGAACGTGCTGCTGGTGTGCCTGATCTTTTG
GCTGATCTTTTCTATCATGGGCGTGAATCTGTTCGCCGGCAAGTACCACTACTGCTTTAATGAGACCTCC
GAGATCCGGTTCGAGATCGATGAGGTGAACAACAAGACAGACTGTGAGAAGCTGATGGAGGGCAACAATA
CAGAGATCCGGTGGAAGAATGTGAAGATCAATTTCGATAACGTGGGCGCCGGCTACCTGGCCCTGCTGCA
GGTGGCCACCTTTAAGGGCTGGATGGATATAATGTACGCCGCCGTGGATTCCCGCAAGCCCGATGAGCAG
CCAGACTATGAGGGCAACATCTACATGTACATCTATTTCGTGATCTTCATCATCTTCGGCAGCTTTTTCA
CCCTGAATCTGTTTATCGGCGTGATCATCGATAACTTCAACCAGCAGAAGAAGAAGTTCGGCGGCCAGGA
CATCTTCATGACAGAGGAGCAGAAGAAGTACTATAACGCCATGAAGAAGCTGGGCTCCAAGAAGCCTCAG
AAGCCAATCCCTAGACCACTGAATAAGATCCAGGGCATCGTGTTCGACTTCGTGACCCAGCAGGCCTTTG
ACATCGTGATCATGATGCTGATCTGTCTGAACATGGTGACCATGATGGTGGAGACAGATACCCAGTCCAA
GCAGATGGAGAATATCCTGTATTGGATCAACCTGGTGTTTGTGATCTTTTTCACATGTGAGTGCGTGCTG
AAGATGTTCGCCCTGCGCCACTATTATTTCACAATCGGCTGGAACATCTTTGACTTCGTGGTGGTAATCC
TGTCTATCGTGGGCATGTTTCTGGCCGACATCATCGAGAAGTACTTCGTGAGCCCAACACTGTTCAGAGT
GATCCGGCTGGCCAGGATCGGCAGAATCCTGCGGCTGATCAAGGGCGCCAAGGGCATCAGAACCCTGCTG
TTCGCCCTGATGATGTCTCTGCCAGCCCTGTTCAATATCGGCCTGCTGCTGTTTCTGGTAATGTTCATCT
TTTCCATCTTTGGCATGTCCAACTTCGCCTATGTGAAGCACGAGGCCGGCATCGATGATATGTTTAACTT
CGAGACATTCGGCAACTCCATGATCTGTCTGTTCCAGATCACCACCTCTGCCGGCTGGGATGGCCTGCTG
CTGCCTATCCTGAATAGACCACCAGATTGTAGCCTGGATAAGGAGCACCCTGGCAGCGGCTTCAAGGGCG
ATTGTGGCAATCCTTCCGTGGGCATCTTCTTCTTCGTGTCCTACATCATCATCTCTTTCCTGATCGTGGT
GAACATGTACATCGCCATCATCCTGGAGAATTTCTCTGTGGCCACCGAGGAGTCTGCCGACCCACTGTCT
GAGGATGACTTCGAGACCTTCTATGAGATCTGGGAGAAGTTTGACCCTGATGCCACCCAGTTTATCGAGT
ATTGCAAGCTGGCCGACTTTGCCGACGCCCTGGAGCACCCACTGAGAGTGCCAAAGCCAAATACCATCGA
GCTGATCGCCATGGATCTGCCCATGGTGAGCGGCGATAGAATCCACTGCCTGGACATCCTGTTTGCCTTC
ACAAAGAGAGTGCTGGGCGATAGCGGCGAGCTGGACATCCTGAGGCAGCAGATGGAGGAGAGGTTCGTGG
CCTCTAACCCCAGCAAGGTGTCCTACGAGCCTATCACCACAACCCTGCGGAGAAAGCAGGAGGAGGTGTC
CGCCGTGGTGCTGCAGAGAGCCTACAGAGGCCACCTGGCCCGGAGAGGCTTTATCTGCAGAAAGATCACC
TCCAACAAGCTGGAGAATGGCGGCACCCACCGCGAGAAGAAGGAGTCTACCCCCTCTACCGCCAGCCTGC
CTTCCTACGACTCCGTGACCAAGCCAGATAAGGAGAAGCAGCAGCGCGCAGAGGAGGGACGGAGAGAAAG
AGCTAAGAGACAGAAAGAAGTGAGAGAGTCAAAGTGCTCTAGATACCCATACGACGTCCCAGACTACGCT
TAAGGGCCCGTTTAAACCCGCTGATCAGCCTCGACTGTGCCTTCTAGTTGCCAGCCATCTGTTGTTTGCC
CCTCCCCCGTGCCTTCCTTGACCCTGGAAGGTGCCACTCCCACTGTCCTTTCCTAATAAAATGAGGAAAT
TGCATCGCATTGTCTGAGTAGGTGTCATTCTATTCTGGGGGGTGGGGTGGGGCAGGACAGCAAGGGGGAG
GATTGGGAAGACAATAGCAGGCATGCTGGGGATGCGGTGGGCTCTATGGCTTCTGAGGCGGAAAGAACCA
GCTGGGGCTCTAGGGGGTATCCCC
[124 nt withheld, positions 7235-7358]
C
[91 nt withheld, positions 7360-7450]
A
[49 nt withheld, positions 7452-7500]
CCTTTGACGTTGGAGTCCACGTTCTTT
[37 nt withheld, positions 7528-7564]
ACCCTATCTCGGTCTATTCTTTTGATTTATAAGGGATTTTGCCGATTTCGGCCTATTGGTTAAAAAATGA
GCTGATTTAACAAAAATTTAACGCGAATTAATTCTGTGGAATGTGTGTCAGTTAGGGTGTGGAAAGTCCC
CAGGCTCCCCAGCAGGCAGAAGTATGCAAAGCATGCATCTCAATTAGTCAGCAACCAGGTGTGGAAAGTC
CCCAGGCTCCCCAGCAGGCAGAAGTATGCAAAGCATGCATCTCAATTAGTCAGCAACCATAGTCCCGCCC
CTAACTCCGCCCATCCCGCCCCTAACTCCGCCCAGTTCCGCCCATTCTCCGCCCCATGGCTGACTAATTT
TTTTTATTTATGCAGAGGCCGAGGCCGCCTCTGCCTCTGAGCTATTCCAGAAGTAGTGAGGAGGCTTTTT
TGGAGGCCTAGGCTTTTGCAAAAAGCTCCCGGGAGCTTGTATATCCATTTTCGGATCTGATCAAGAGACA
GGATGAGGATCGTTTCGCATGATTGAACAAGATGGATTGCACGCAGGTTCTCCGGCCGCTTGGGTGGAGA
GGCTATTCGGCTATGACTGGGCACAACAGACAATCGGCTGCTCTGATGCCGCCGTGTTCCGGCTGTCAGC
GCAGGGGCGCCCGGTTCTTTTTGTCAAGACCGACCTGTCCGGTGCCCTGAATGAACTGCAGGACGAGGCA
GCGCGGCTATCGTGGCTGGCCACGACGGGCGTTCCTTGCGCAGCTGTGCTCGACGTTGTCACTGAAGCGG
GAAGGGACTGGCTGCTATTGGGCGAAGTGCCGGGGCAGGATCTCCTGTCATCTCACCTTGCTCCTGCCGA
GAAAGTATCCATCATGGCTGATGCAATGCGGCGGCTGCATACGCTTGATCCGGCTACCTGCCCATTCGAC
CACCAAGCGAAACATCGCATCGAGCGAGCACGTACTCGGATGGAAGCCGGTCTTGTCGATCAGGATGATC
TGGACGAAGAGCATCAGGGGCTCGCGCCAGCCGAACTGTTCGCCAGGCTCAAGGCGCGCATGCCCGACGG
CGAGGATCTCGTCGTGACCCATGGCGATGCCTGCTTGCCGAATATCATGGTGGAAAATGGCCGCTTTTCT
GGATTCATCGACTGTGGCCGGCTGGGTGTGGCGGACCGCTATCAGGACATAGCGTTGGCTACCCGTGATA
TTGCTGAAGAGCTTGGCGGCGAATGGGCTGACCGCTTCCTCGTGCTTTACGGTATCGCCGCTCCCGATTC
GCAGCGCATCGCCTTCTATCGCCTTCTTGACGAGTTCTTCTGAGCGGGACTCTGGGGTTCGAAATGACCG
ACCAAGCGACGCCCAACCTGCCATCACGAGATTTCGATTCCACCGCCGCCTTCTATGAAAGGTTGGGCTT
CGGAATCGTTTTCCGGGACGCCGGCTGGATGATCCTCCAGCGCGGGGATCTCATGCTGGAGTTCTTCGCC
CACCCCAACTTGTTTATTGCAGCTTATAATGGTTACAAATAAAGCAATAGCATCACAAATTTCACAAATA
AAGCATTTTTTTCACTGCATTCTAGTTGTGGTTTGTCCAAACTCATCAATGTATCTTATCATGTCTGTAT
ACCGTCGACCTCTAGCTAGAGCTTGGCGTAATCATGGTCATAGCTGTTTCCTGTGTGAAATTGTTATCCG
CTCACAATTCCACACAACATACGAGCCGGAAGCATAAAGTGTAAAGCCTGGGGTGCCTAATGAGTGAGCT
AACTCACATTAATTGCGTTGCGCTCACTGCCCGCTTTCCAGTCGGGAAACCTGTCGTGCCAGCTGCATTA
ATGAATCGGCCAACGCGCGGGGAGAGGCGGTTTGCGTATTGGGCGCTCTTCCGCTTCCTCGCTCACTGAC
TCGCTGCGCTCGGTCGTTCGGCTGCGGCGAGCGGTATCAGCTCACTCAAAGGCGGTAATACGGTTATCCA
CAGAATCAGGGGATAACGCAGGAAAGAACATGTGAGCAAAAGGCCAGCAAAAGGCCAGGAACCGTAAAAA
GGCCGCGTTGCTGGCGTTTTTCCATAGGCTCCGCCCCCCTGACGAGCATCACAAAAATCGACGCTCAAGT
CAGAGGTGGCGAAACCCGACAGGACTATAAAGATACCAGGCGTTTCCCCCTGGAAGCTCCCTCGTGCGCT
CTCCTGTTCCGACCCTGCCGCTTACCGGATACCTGTCCGCCTTTCTCCCTTCGGGAAGCGTGGCGCTTTC
TCATAGCTCACGCTGTAGGTATCTCAGTTCGGTGTAGGTCGTTCGCTCCAAGCTGGGCTGTGTGCACGAA
CCCCCCGTTCAGCCCGACCGCTGCGCCTTATCCGGTAACTATCGTCTTGAGTCCAACCCGGTAAGACACG
ACTTATCGCCACTGGCAGCAGCCACTGGTAACAGGATTAGCAGAGCGAGGTATGTAGGCGGTGCTACAGA
GTTCTTGAAGTGGTGGCCTAACTACGGCTACACTAGAAGAACAGTATTTGGTATCTGCGCTCTGCTGAAG
CCAGTTACCTTCGGAAAAAGAGTTGGTAGCTCTTGATCCGGCAAACAAACCACCGCTGGTAGCGGTGGTT
TTTTTGTTTGCAAGCAGCAGATTACGCGCAGAAAAAAAGGATCTCAAGAAGATCCTTTGATCTTTTCTAC
GGGGTCTGACGCTCAGTGGAACGAAAACTCACGTTAAGGGATTTTGGTCATGAGATTATCAAAAAGGATC
TTCACCTAGATCCTTTTAAATTAAAAATGAAGTTTTAAATCAATCTAAAGTATATATGAGTAAACTTGGT
CTGACAGTTACCAATGCTTAATCAGTGAGGCACCTATCTCAGCGATCTGTCTATTTCGTTCATCCATAGT
TGCCTGACTCCCCGTCGTGTAGATAACTACGATACGGGAGGGCTTACCATCTGGCCCCAGTGCTGCAATG
ATACCGCGAGACCCACGCTCACCGGCTCCAGATTTATCAGCAATAAACCAGCCAGCCGGAAGGGCCGAGC
GCAGAAGTGGTCCTGCAACTTTATCCGCCTCCATCCAGTCTATTAATTGTTGCCGGGAAGCTAGAGTAAG
TAGTTCGCCAGTTAATAGTTTGCGCAACGTTGTTGCCATTGCTACAGGCATCGTGGTGTCACGCTCGTCG
TTTGGTATGGCTTCATTCAGCTCCGGTTCCCAACGATCAAGGCGAGTTACATGATCCCCCATGTTGTGCA
AAAAAGCGGTTAGCTCCTTCGGTCCTCCGATCGTTGTCAGAAGTAAGTTGGCCGCAGTGTTATCACTCAT
GGTTATGGCAGCACTGCATAATTCTCTTACTGTCATGCCATCCGTAAGATGCTTTTCTGTGACTGGTGAG
TACTCAACCAAGTCATTCTGAGAATAGTGTATGCGGCGACCGAGTTGCTCTTGCCCGGCGTCAATACGGG
ATAATACCGCGCCACATAGCAGAACTTTAAAAGTGCTCATCATTGGAAAACGTTCTTCGGGGCGAAAACT
CTCAAGGATCTTACCGCTGTTGAGATCCAGTTCGATGTAACCCACTCGTGCACCCAACTGATCTTCAGCA
TCTTTTACTTTCACCAGCGTTTCTGGGTGAGCAAAAACAGGAAGGCAAAATGCCGCAAAAAAGGGAATAA
GGGCGACACGGAAATGTTGAATACTCATACTCTTCCTTTTTCAATATTATTGAAGCATTTATCAGGGTTA
TTGTCTCATGAGCGGATACATATTTGAATGTATTTAGAAAAATAAACAAATAGGGGTTCCGCGCACATTT
CCCCGAAAAGTGCCACCTGACGTC
Features (pLannotate 1.2.2; 20 found; start..end, strand, type, name):
     28..80      -  misc_feature   bom (fragment): basis of mobility region from pBR322
    235..614     +  enhancer       CMV enhancer: human cytomegalovirus immediate early enhancer
    615..818     +  promoter       CMV promoter: human cytomegalovirus (CMV) immediate early promoter
    814..847     +  LTR            5' LTR (truncated) (fragment): truncated 5' long terminal repeat (LTR) from HIV-1
    863..881     +  promoter       T7 promoter: promoter for bacteriophage T7 RNA polymerase
    964..6897    +  CDS            Scn8a: SCN8A_MOUSE - Also known as Nbna1. Experimental evidence at protein level: Swiss-Prot protein existence level 1. Mediates the voltage-dependent sodium ion permeability of excitable membranes. Assuming opened or closed conformations in response to the voltage difference across the membrane, the protein forms a sodium-selective channel through which Na(+) ions may pass in accordance with their electrochemical gradient. In macrophages, isoform 5 may participate in the control of podosome and invadopodia formation. From Mus musculus (Mouse).
   6965..7189    +  polyA_signal   bGH poly(A) signal: bovine growth hormone polyadenylation signal
   7193..7214    +  promoter       SV40 promoter (fragment): SV40 enhancer and early promoter
   7235..7663    +  rep_origin     f1 ori (sequence partly withheld): f1 bacteriophage origin of replication; arrow indicates direction of (+) strand synthesis
   7677..8006    +  promoter       SV40 promoter: SV40 enhancer and early promoter
   8073..8864    +  CDS            neo: KKA2_KLEPN - Also known as kan, nptII. Experimental evidence at protein level: Swiss-Prot protein existence level 1. Resistance to kanamycin, neomycin, paromomycin, ribostamycin, butirosin and gentamicin B. From Klebsiella pneumoniae.
   8888..9046    +  CDS            ble (fragment): BLE_KLEPN - Experimental evidence at protein level: Swiss-Prot protein existence level 1. Binding protein with a strong affinity to the bleomycin family of antibiotics. Binds to CL990; an antimitotic-antibiotic compound. From Klebsiella pneumoniae.
   9041..9162    +  polyA_signal   SV40 poly(A) signal: SV40 polyadenylation signal
   9233..9255    -  protein_bind   lac operator (fragment): The lac repressor binds to the lac operator to inhibit transcription in E. coli. This inhibition can be relieved by adding lactose or isopropyl-β-D-thiogalactopyranoside (IPTG). lac repressor encoded by lacI
   9259..9289    -  promoter       lac promoter: promoter for the E. coli lac operon
   9304..9325    -  protein_bind   CAP binding site: CAP binding activates transcription in the presence of cAMP. E. coli catabolite activator protein
   9338..9430    -  CDS            lacI (fragment): lac repressor; lacI; The lac repressor binds to the lac operator to inhibit transcription in E. coli. This inhibition can be relieved by adding lactose or isopropyl-β-D-thiogalactopyranoside (IPTG).
   9613..10201   -  rep_origin     ori: high-copy-number ColE1/pMB1/pBR322/pUC origin of replication
  10372..11232   -  CDS            AmpR: β-lactamase; bla; confers resistance to ampicillin, carbenicillin, and related antibiotics
  11233..11337   -  promoter       AmpR promoter: bla
