[The description below was written by a language model from this plasmid's Addgene catalogue record and pLannotate feature annotations shown in this document.]
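Description:
pcDNA3.1(+)_Nav1.6WT-HA is a mammalian expression plasmid of about 11.4 kb that encodes the wild-type mouse voltage-gated sodium channel Nav1.6 (Scn8a) with a C-terminal HA epitope tag. It is built on a pcDNA3.1(+)-P2A-eGFP backbone in which the P2A-eGFP segment was replaced by the HA tag, so the channel is produced as a tagged protein without a co-expressed fluorescent reporter. The Scn8a coding sequence, which was obtained by commercial gene synthesis, sits downstream of the human cytomegalovirus immediate-early enhancer and promoter and is terminated by the bovine growth hormone polyadenylation signal. A T7 promoter lies between the CMV promoter and the insert. The automated feature table annotates the Scn8a open reading frame but not the short HA tag itself. It also flags a few small fragments (a truncated HIV-1 LTR, ble, lacI) that are probably short similarity matches rather than functional elements.

In bacteria the plasmid is maintained through a high-copy ColE1/pUC-type origin and selected with ampicillin via the β-lactamase gene. An f1 origin is also present. A separate SV40 early promoter–neomycin phosphotransferase–SV40 poly(A) cassette allows G418 selection of transfected mammalian cells. The depositor notes that the large Scn8a insert is prone to mutation and rearrangement during bacterial propagation, a known difficulty with sodium channel cDNAs. According to the associated publication, the construct belongs to work on fluorescently labelling Nav1.6 in living primary neurons by bioorthogonal click chemistry. The wild-type, HA-tagged channel would plausibly serve there as a reference that can be detected by immunostaining, although the record does not state its specific role.
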