Addgene plasmid #239762: pcDNA3.1(+)_Nav1.6WT-HA
Depositing lab: Ivana Nikić-Spiegel. Publication: Direct fluorescent labeling of NF186 and NaV1.6 in living primary neurons using bioorthogonal click chemistry. Stajkovic N, Liu Y, Arsic A, Meng N, Lyu H, Zhang N, Grimm D, Lerche H, Nikic-Spiegel I. J Cell Sci. 2023 Jun 15;136(12):jcs260600. doi: 10.1242/jcs.260600. Epub 2023 Jun 28. PubMed 37288813.
Backbone
  Vector backbone: pcDNA3.1(+)-P2A-eGFP (P2A-eGFP was replaced by the HA tag)
  Vector type: Mammalian Expression
Growth in bacteria
  Bacterial resistance: Ampicillin, 100 μg/mL
  Growth temperature: 30°C
  Growth strain: XL10 Gold
  Growth instructions: Growth temperature: 27-28 °C. All the steps involving propagation of Nav1.6 in bacteria were performed at 27-28 °C to avoid the introduction of additional mutations and rearrangements of Scn8a (details are provided in Stajkovic et al., 2023).
  Copy number: High Copy
Gene/Insert
  Gene/Insert name: Scn8a
  Species: M. musculus (mouse)
  Entrez Gene: Scn8a (a.k.a. C630029C19Rik, NaCh6, Nav1.6, dmu, med, mnd-2, mnd2, nmf2, nmf335, nmf58, nur14, seal)
  Promoter: CMV
  Tag / fusion protein: HA-tag (C terminal on backbone)
  Cloning method: Restriction Enzyme; 5′ cloning site Unknown (unknown if destroyed)
Resource information
  A portion of this plasmid was derived from a plasmid made by: GenScript
Terms and licenses: Academic/Nonprofit Terms; Industry Terms: Not Available to Industry
Depositor comments: The gene encoding Nav1.6 was synthesized by GenScript.
How to cite: pcDNA3.1(+)_Nav1.6WT-HA was a gift from Ivana Nikić-Spiegel (Addgene plasmid # 239762 ; http://n2t.net/addgene:239762 ; RRID:Addgene_239762)
